Addgene plasmid #153724: pGBW-m4133277
Purpose: Mammalian expression plasmid for SARS-CoV-2 nsp7
Depositing lab: Ginkgo Bioworks & Benjie Chen. Depositing organization: Ginkgo Bioworks.
Backbone
  Vector backbone: pTwist_CMV_6
  Backbone size w/o insert (bp): 4180
  Vector type: Mammalian Expression
Growth in bacteria
  Bacterial resistance: Ampicillin, 100 μg/mL
  Growth temperature: 37°C
  Growth strain: DH5alpha
  Copy number: High Copy
Gene/Insert
  Gene/Insert name: SARS-CoV-2 nsp7
  Species: Severe acute respiratory syndrome coronavirus 2
  Insert size (bp): 248
  Mutation: wt
  Entrez Gene: ORF1ab (a.k.a. GU280_gp01)
  Promoter: CMV
  Tag / fusion protein: Cleavable TEV;6xHis-003 (C terminal on backbone)
  Cloning method: Unknown
Resource information
  A portion of this plasmid was derived from a plasmid made by: GinkgoBioworks
Depositor comments: NCBI reference sequence: 43740578
How to cite: pGBW-m4133277 was a gift from Ginkgo Bioworks & Benjie Chen (Addgene plasmid # 153724 ; http://n2t.net/addgene:153724 ; RRID:Addgene_153724)
