[The description below was written by a language model from this plasmid's Addgene catalogue record and pLannotate feature annotations shown in this document.]
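Description:
pGBW-m4133277 is a mammalian expression plasmid built on the pTwist_CMV_6 backbone (about 4.2 kb without insert; the sequenced plasmid is 4,479 nt) and designed to produce SARS-CoV-2 nsp7. It is maintained in E. coli through a high-copy ColE1/pUC-type origin and selected with ampicillin via the β-lactamase (AmpR) gene. No mammalian selection marker appears in the record, so the plasmid appears suited to transient transfection rather than stable line selection.

The insert is a wild-type nsp7 coding sequence of roughly 250 bp, corresponding to one of the mature non-structural proteins cleaved from the ORF1ab polyprotein. It is driven by the human cytomegalovirus immediate early enhancer and promoter. The backbone supplies a C-terminal tag consisting of a TEV protease cleavage site followed by 6xHis, which allows metal-affinity purification or detection and later removal of the tag. In the automated annotation, the CMV enhancer, the promoter fragment and the 6xHis tag all lie on the reverse strand, with an unannotated gap between promoter and tag where nsp7 and the TEV site presumably sit; neither was called by the annotation tool. An SV40 polyadenylation signal lies just beyond the tag, although it is annotated on the opposite strand, and a synthetic poly(A) signal spans the sequence origin. β-globin insulator elements, rrnG terminators and T7 terminators flank the bacterial and expression regions, probably to limit transcriptional read-through between modules. Short hits to bla(M) and SV40 large T antigen are fragments, not functional genes. The construct is part of a set of SARS-CoV-2 protein expression reagents and serves for expressing and purifying nsp7 in mammalian cells.
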