Features (pLannotate 1.2.2; 16 found; start..end, strand, type, name):
     46..92      +  terminator     T7 terminator: transcription terminator for bacteriophage T7 RNA polymerase
     97..168     -  misc_feature   5' β-globin insulator: insulator upstream of the human β-globin locus (Farrell et al., 2002)
    320..456     -  terminator     rrnG terminator: transcription terminator from the E. coli ribosomal RNA rrnG operon (Albrechtsen et al., 1991)
    469..1329    -  CDS            AmpR: β-lactamase; bla; confers resistance to ampicillin, carbenicillin, and related antibiotics
   1839..1903    +  CDS            bla(M) (fragment): β-lactamase lacking the signal sequence; bla(M); allows cytosolic expression of β-lactamase
   2075..2663    +  rep_origin     ori: high-copy-number ColE1/pMB1/pBR322/pUC origin of replication
   2889..2960    -  misc_feature   3' β-globin insulator: insulator downstream of the human β-globin locus (Farrell et al., 2002)
   3005..3141    -  terminator     rrnG terminator: transcription terminator from the E. coli ribosomal RNA rrnG operon (Albrechtsen et al., 1991)
   3171..3217    -  terminator     T7 terminator: transcription terminator for bacteriophage T7 RNA polymerase
   3240..3309    +  CDS            large T antigen (fragment): large T antigen from SV40 (simian virus 40)
   3332..3453    +  polyA_signal   SV40 poly(A) signal: SV40 polyadenylation signal
   3506..3523    -  CDS            6xHis: 6xHis affinity tag
   3871..3922    -  promoter       CMVd2 promoter: truncated human cytomegalovirus (CMV) immediate early promoter that yields moderately reduced expression relative to the full-length promoter
   3985..4002    +  promoter       CMV promoter (fragment): human cytomegalovirus (CMV) immediate early promoter
   4075..4378    -  enhancer       CMV enhancer: human cytomegalovirus immediate early enhancer
   4459..28      +  polyA_signal   poly(A) signal (across the origin): synthetic polyadenylation signal
>Addgene plasmid #153724 | pGBW-m4133277 | addgene full sequence | sequence record 300724 | Ginkgo NGS Result
AGATGGATGTGTGTTGGTTTTTTGTGTGTGTAACGCAACGATTGATAGCATAACCCCTTGGGGCCTCTAA
ACGGGTCTTGAGGGGTTTTTTGAATTGAGAGGTAGCTGAAGCTGCTGTTATGACCACTAGAGGGAAGAAG
ATACCTGTGGAGCTAATGGTCCAAGATGTCGGGAGCCGCGATCGCTGCCAAAAAGGTAAGCTGACGATAG
CTGACGAGATTCGATGCCCGACGAGCAAATGAGCGCCACGGCTGTTCGCGTAAGCTCGAAACGACGGAGA
TTCGATAGAGCCAGAGTCGAGTTTAAACGATTCGGGATCTTAAGGATAAATTTCTGGTAAGGAGGACACG
TATGGAAGTGGGCAAGTTGGGGAAGCCGTATCCGTTGCTGAATCTGGCATATGTGGGAGTATAAGACGCG
CAGCGTCGCATCAGGCATTTTTTTCTGCGCCAATGCACCTAGAATCGGTTACCAATGCTTAATCAGTGAG
GCACCTATCTCAGCGATCTGTCTATTTCGTTCATCCATAGTTGCCTGACTCCCCGTCGTGTAGATAACTA
CGATACGGGAGGGCTTACCATCTGGCCCCAGTGCTGCAATGATACCGCGAGACCCACGCTCACCGGCTCC
AGATTTATCAGCAATAAACCAGCCAGCCGGAAGGGCCGAGCGCAGAAGTGGTCCTGCAACTTTATCCGCC
TCCATCCAGTCTATCAACTGTTGCCGGGAAGCTAGAGTAAGTAGTTCGCCAGTTAATAGTTTACGCAAGG
TTGTTGCCATTGCTACAGGCATCGTGGTGTCACGCTCGTCGTTTGGTATGGCTTCATTCAGCTCCGGTTC
CCAACGATCAAGGCGAGTTACATGATCCCCCATGTTGTGCAAAAAAGCGGTTAGCTCCTTCGGTCCTCCA
ATCGTTGTCAGAAGTAAGTTGGCCGCAGTGTTATCACTCATGGTTATGGCAGCACTGCATAATTCTCTTA
CTGTCATGCCATCCGTAAGATGCTTTTCTGTGACTGGTGAATACTCAACCAAGTCATTCTGAGAATAGTG
TATGCGGCGACCGAGTTGCTCTTGCCCGGCGTCAATACGGGATAATACCGCGCCACATAGCAGAACTTTA
AAAGTGCTCATCATTGGAAAGCGTTCTTCGGGGCGAAAACTCTCAAGGATCTTACCGCTGTTGAGATCCA
GTTCGATGTAACCCACTCGCGCACCCAACTGATCTTCAGCATCTTTTACTTTCACCAGCGTTTCTGGGTG
AGCAAAAACAGGAAGGCAAAATGCCGCAAAAAAGGGAATAAGGGCGACACGGAAATGTTGAATACTCATG
CGAAAGCCTCCTGCTGATCCTGTCTCTTGATAGATGTTTGCAAAAGCTAGGACTCGATTATACGTTGACC
GATCAGACTATCAATATCTAGGTTTAAACAGATCGGTACGCTGCCGTGACCAGGCTTGAGTACAATATCT
GACGATTGGACTTCCTGGGTCCCAAGCTGGATTCCGACTGGCTGACTGCCAAGCAACGATATGGATCGTC
GAGACTCGCACTGAGAGGATCGTTCTCGGTACACCAGGCGCGCCCCGATTTCGATATTCCTCGGATCTCG
GATAGATCGGGATTGAGGATGTAGGTTGAACTTCTCTCGGGTGATCCCGATCTCGGATATTCGGGATTGG
AGTAATACCTGGCGATAGGCGCTGCCAAGCAATAGCCAAGGCGCAAGGCCGGCCAAGAGACTTGCGATAG
TTCGTTCGAGAGGTAGCCTGCAAGATGGATCGGACGAAAGGTTTGAAGATTTTCCGACGAGGGCCTTGGA
GAGTTCGGAAATTTAAATGCAACTATGGATGAACGAAATAGACAGATCGCTGAGATAGGTGCCTCACTGA
TTAAGCATTGGTAACTGTCAGACCAAGTTTACTCATATATACTTTAGATTGATTTAAAACTTCATTTTTA
ATTTAAAAGGATCTAGGTGAAGATCCTTTTTGATAATCTCATGACCAAAATCCCTTAACGTGAGTTTTCG
TTCCACTGAGCGTCAGACCCCGTAGAAAAGATCAAAGGATCTTCTTGAGATCCTTTTTTTCTGCGCGTAA
TCTGCTGCTTGCAAACAAAAAAACCACCGCTACCAGCGGTGGTTTGTTTGCCGGATCAAGAGCTACCAAC
TCTTTTTCCGAAGGTAACTGGCTTCAGCAGAGCGCAGATACCAAATACTGTTCTTCTAGTGTAGCCGTAG
TTAGGCCACCACTTCAAGAACTCTGTAGCACCGCCTACATACCTCGCTCTGCTAATCCTGTTACCAGTGG
CTGCTGCCAGTGGCGATAAGTCGTGTCTTACCGGGTTGGACTCAAGACGATAGTTACCGGATAAGGCGCA
GCGGTCGGGCTGAACGGGGGGTTCGTGCACACAGCCCAGCTTGGAGCGAACGACCTACACCGAACTGAGA
TACCTACAGCGTGAGCTATGAGAAAGCGCCACGCTTCCCGAAGGGAGAAAGGCGGACAGGTATCCGGTAA
GCGGCAGGGTCGGAACAGGAGAGCGCACGAGGGAGCTTCCAGGGGGAAACGCCTGGTATCTTTATAGTCC
TGTCGGGTTTCGCCACCTCTGACTTGAGCGTCGATTTTTGTGATGCTCGTCAGGGGGGCGGAGCCTATGG
AAAAACGCCAGCAACGCGGCCTTTTTACGGTTCCTGGCCTTTTGCTGGCCTTTTGCTCACATGATTTAAA
TGAAACTCGTAATCGGAGAACGGGTGCAATAGCAAGGACCAGATCGAACTTGACTGACGCAATTCTGAGC
GTAGTCGAAACCCAGACAAGTCGATCTCGCCAAGTAGCTGACTTGACTGGTTAATTAAGTTTCGATAGCC
CAAGGTAACCAATGAGATTAGGGAGGGAAGAAAGTTTGATGAACTACTTCTGACCCCTAGTGGTGTCCAG
AAAAGACCATTAAAGGAATGTCTTGATCGAAATCGAGAGATCGCCTGCAGGATAGCTGACGACCTTAAGG
ATAAATTTCTGGTAAGGAGGACACGTATGGAAGTGGGCAAGTTGGGGAAGCCGTATCCGTTGCTGAATCT
GGCATATGTGGGAGTATAAGACGCGCAGCGTCGCATCAGGCATTTTTTTCTGCGCCAATGCCGGTAGATA
GCAATCCGGCCCGAGGGGCACAAAAAACCCCTCAAGACCCGTTTAGAGGCCCCAAGGGGTTATGCTACGA
TACCGATAGAGATGGGCCAATACCACATTTGTAGAGGTTTTACTTGCTTTAAAAAACCTCCCACACCTCC
CCCTGAACCTGAAACATAAAATGAATGCAATTGTTGTTGTTAACTTGTTTATTGCAGCTTATAATGGTTA
CAAATAAAGCAATAGCATCACAAATTTCACAAATAAAGCATTTTTTTCACTGCATTCTAGTTGTGGTTTG
TCCAAACTCATCAATGTATCTTATCATGTCTGTGAGCTGAAGGTACGCTGTATCTCAGTCAGTCAAGCTA
GCTTAATGGTGATGGTGATGGTGCGACTGAAAGTAAAGGTTTTCTTGCAGGGTGGCTCGGTTGTCTAACA
TCTCTTCGCAAAGTTTGTTGATGTCTACTGCTCCTTGCATGCTCAGTAGAACAGATAGCAAGCTGACCAT
CTTCTCGAAAGCTTCCGTAGTATCTTTCGCGAGCAATATATCATTGTGCAGCTGCACGCACTGGGCCCAG
AGCTTTGACGAACTCTCCACCCGCAGCTGTTGAAGCACTGATAACAGAACTACGGATGTACACTTGACGT
CAGACATTTTGCTCATGGTGGCGGCCGCTGGCGGGTGTGTCGAGTGGATGGTAGGATCGACAAAGATCTG
ATCTGACGGTTCACTAAACCAGCTCTGCTTATATAGACCTCCCACCGTACACGCCTACCGCCCATTTGCG
TCAATGGGGCGGAGTTGTTACGACATTTTGGAAAGTCCCGTTGATTTTGGTGCCAAAACAAACTCCCATT
GACGTCAATGGGGTGGAGACTTGGAAATCCCCGTGAGTCAAACCGCTATCCACGCCCATTGATGTACTGC
CAAAACCGCATCAGCATGGTAATAGCGATGACTAATACGTAGATGTACTGCCAAGTAGGAAAGTCCCATA
AGGTCATGTACTGGGCATAATGCCAGGCGGGCCATTTACCGTCATTGACGTCAATAGGGGGCGTACTTGG
CATATGATACACTTGATGTACTGCCAAGTGGGCAGTTTACCGTAAATACTCCACCCATTGACGTCAATGG
AAAGTCCCTATTGGCGTTACTATGGGAACATACGTCATTATTGACGTCAATGGGCGGGGGTCGTTGGGCG
GTCAGCCAGGCGGGCCATTTACCGTAAGTTATGTAACGCGGAACTCCATATATGGGCTATGAACTAATGA
CCCCGTAATTGATTACTAGATCTGGCTACACTCGATCAGCAGTTAGATAATAAAATCGCTATCCATCGA
